Addgene plasmid #116692: pHAGE-TBC1D3B-G164E
Purpose: Lentiviral expression of TBC1D3B G164E
Depositing lab: Gordon Mills & Kenneth Scott. Depositing organization: Baylor College of Medicine. Publication: Systematic Functional Annotation of Somatic Mutations in Cancer. Ng PK, Li J, Jeong KJ, Shao S, Chen H, Tsang YH, Sengupta S, Wang Z, Bhavana VH, Tran R, Soewito S, Minussi DC, Moreno D, Kong K, Dogruluk T, Lu H, Gao J, Tokheim C, Zhou DC, Johnson AM, Zeng J, Ip CKM, Ju Z, Wester M, Yu S, Li Y, Vellano CP, Schultz N, Karchin R, Ding L, Lu Y, Cheung LWT, Chen K, Shaw KR, Meric-Bernstam F, Scott KL, Yi S, Sahni N, Liang H, Mills GB. Cancer Cell. 2018 Mar 12;33(3):450-462.e10. doi: 10.1016/j.ccell.2018.01.021. PubMed 29533785.
Backbone
  Vector backbone: pHAGE
  Vector type: Lentiviral
Growth in bacteria
  Bacterial resistance: Ampicillin, 100 μg/mL
  Growth temperature: 37°C
  Growth strain: Stbl3
  Copy number: High Copy
Gene/Insert
  Gene/Insert name: TBC1D3B
  Species: H. sapiens (human)
  Mutation: G164E
  Entrez Gene: TBC1D3B (a.k.a. PRC17, TBC1D3I, FLJ78399)
  Cloning method: Gateway Cloning
Terms and licenses: Academic/Nonprofit Terms; Industry Terms: Not Available to Industry
How to cite: pHAGE-TBC1D3B-G164E was a gift from Gordon Mills & Kenneth Scott (Addgene plasmid # 116692 ; http://n2t.net/addgene:116692 ; RRID:Addgene_116692)
