[The description below was written by a language model from this plasmid's Addgene catalogue record and the feature table of its GenBank file.]
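Description:
pHAGE-TBC1D3B-G164E is a 10,283 bp HIV-1-based lentiviral expression plasmid built on the pHAGE backbone, carrying human TBC1D3B with the G164E substitution. It is maintained in E. coli through a high-copy ColE1/pUC-type origin and selected with ampicillin via the bla gene. The viral portion contains a full-length LTR at the upstream end (labelled "3' LTR" by the automated annotation, though it occupies the 5' position), the Psi packaging signal, the Rev response element for Rev-dependent nuclear export of the genomic RNA, the cPPT/CTS element, and a downstream U3-deleted LTR that makes the integrated provirus self-inactivating. Because the plasmid encodes no packaging or envelope functions, these must be provided in trans to make virus particles.

The expression cassette is driven by the human EF-1-alpha promoter with its first intron, giving strong constitutive transcription in mammalian cells. The open reading frame was introduced by Gateway recombination and lies between the attB1 and attB2 sites; the insert itself is not annotated as a feature in the table, but the roughly 1.7 kb interval between those sites corresponds to its position. Downstream lie short T3 and T7 promoter sequences, an attB4 site and a V5 epitope sequence; the record does not indicate whether V5 is fused in frame to the insert. An EMCV IRES then directs translation of EGFP from the same transcript, so transduced cells can be identified or sorted by fluorescence, and a WPRE enhances transcript expression. The associated study concerns systematic functional annotation of somatic cancer mutations, so the construct is suited to stable expression of this variant for comparison with other alleles in cell-based assays.
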