LOCUS       Exported 10283 bp ds-DNA circular SYN 13-MAY-2021
DEFINITION  Lentiviral expression of TBC1D3B G164E.
ACCESSION   .
VERSION     .
KEYWORDS    pHAGE-TBC1D3B-G164E
SOURCE      synthetic DNA construct
  ORGANISM  synthetic DNA construct
REFERENCE   1 (bases 1 to 10283)
  AUTHORS   Ng PK, Li J, Jeong KJ, Shao S, Chen H, Tsang YH, Sengupta S, Wang Z,
            Bhavana VH, Tran R, Soewito S, Minussi DC, Moreno D, Kong K,
            Dogruluk T, Lu H, Gao J, Tokheim C, Zhou DC, Johnson AM, Zeng J, Ip
            CKM, Ju Z, Wester M, Yu S, Li Y, Vellano CP, Schultz N, Karchin R,
            Ding L, Lu Y, Cheung LWT, Chen K, Shaw KR, Meric-Bernstam F, Scott
            KL, Yi S, Sahni N, Liang H, Mills GB
  TITLE     Systematic Functional Annotation of Somatic Mutations in Cancer.
  JOURNAL   Cancer Cell. 2018 Mar 12;33(3):450-462.e10. doi:
            10.1016/j.ccell.2018.01.021.
  PUBMED    29533785
REFERENCE   2 (bases 1 to 10283)
  AUTHORS   .
  TITLE     Direct Submission
  JOURNAL   Exported May 13, 2021 from SnapGene Server 1.1.58
            http://www.snapgene.com
FEATURES             Location/Qualifiers
     source          1..10283
                     /organism="synthetic DNA construct"
                     /mol_type="other DNA"
     LTR             1..634
                     /label=3' LTR
                     /note="3' long terminal repeat (LTR) from HIV-1"
     misc_feature    681..806
                     /label=HIV-1 Psi
                     /note="packaging signal of human immunodeficiency virus
                     type 1"
     misc_feature    1303..1536
                     /label=RRE
                     /note="The Rev response element (RRE) of HIV-1 allows for
                     Rev-dependent mRNA export from the nucleus to the
                     cytoplasm."
     CDS             1721..1765
                     /codon_start=1
                     /product="antigenic peptide corresponding to amino acids
                     655 to 669 of the HIV envelope protein gp41 (Lutje Hulsik
                     et al., 2013)"
                     /label=gp41 peptide
                     /note="recognized by the 2H10 single-chain llama nanobody"
                     /translation="KNEQELLELDKWASL"
     misc_feature    2058..2175
                     /label=cPPT/CTS
                     /note="central polypurine tract and central termination
                     sequence of HIV-1"
     promoter        2223..3401
                     /label=EF-1-alpha promoter
                     /note="strong constitutive promoter for human elongation
                     factor EF-1-alpha"
     intron          2454..3392
                     /label=EF-1-alpha intron A
                     /note="intron upstream of the start codon of human
                     EF-1-alpha"
     primer_bind     3349..3369
                     /label=EF1a-F
                     /note="Human elongation factor-1a promoter, forward primer"
     protein_bind    3421..3445
                     /gene="mutant version of attB"
                     /label=attB1
                     /bound_moiety="BP Clonase(TM)"
                     /note="recombination site for the Gateway(R) BP reaction"
     protein_bind    complement(5123..5147)
                     /gene="mutant version of attB"
                     /label=attB2
                     /bound_moiety="BP Clonase(TM)"
                     /note="recombination site for the Gateway(R) BP reaction"
     promoter        5155..5173
                     /label=T3 promoter
                     /note="promoter for bacteriophage T3 RNA polymerase"
     primer_bind     complement(5198..5217)
                     /label=T7
                     /note="T7 promoter, forward primer"
     promoter        complement(5199..5217)
                     /label=T7 promoter
                     /note="promoter for bacteriophage T7 RNA polymerase"
     protein_bind    complement(5223..5243)
                     /gene="mutant version of attB"
                     /label=attB4
                     /bound_moiety="BP Clonase(TM)"
                     /note="core recombination site for the Gateway(R) BP
                     reaction"
     CDS             5297..5338
                     /codon_start=1
                     /product="epitope tag from simian virus 5"
                     /label=V5 tag
                     /translation="GKPIPNPLLGLDST"
     misc_feature    5359..5926
                     /label=IRES
                     /note="internal ribosome entry site (IRES) of the
                     encephalomyocarditis virus (EMCV)"
     misc_feature    5376..5928
                     /label=IRES
                     /note="internal ribosome entry site (IRES) of the
                     encephalomyocarditis virus (EMCV)"
     primer_bind     complement(5520..5537)
                     /label=IRES reverse
                     /note="IRES internal ribosome entry site, reverse primer.
                     Also called pCDH-rev"
     primer_bind     5747..5766
                     /label=IRES-F
                     /note="IRES internal ribosome entry site, forward primer"
     CDS             5940..6659
                     /codon_start=1
                     /product="the original enhanced GFP (Yang et al., 1996)"
                     /label=EGFP
                     /note="mammalian codon-optimized"
                     /translation="MVSKGEELFTGVVPILVELDGDVNGHKFSVSGEGEGDATYGKLTL
                     KFICTTGKLPVPWPTLVTTLTYGVQCFSRYPDHMKQHDFFKSAMPEGYVQERTIFFKDD
                     GNYKTRAEVKFEGDTLVNRIELKGIDFKEDGNILGHKLEYNYNSHNVYIMADKQKNGIK
                     VNFKIRHNIEDGSVQLADHYQQNTPIGDGPVLLPDNHYLSTQSALSKDPNEKRDHMVLL
                     EFVTAAGITLGMDELYK"
     CDS             5940..6656
                     /codon_start=1
                     /product="enhanced GFP"
                     /label=EGFP
                     /translation="MVSKGEELFTGVVPILVELDGDVNGHKFSVSGEGEGDATYGKLTL
                     KFICTTGKLPVPWPTLVTTLTYGVQCFSRYPDHMKQHDFFKSAMPEGYVQERTIFFKDD
                     GNYKTRAEVKFEGDTLVNRIELKGIDFKEDGNILGHKLEYNYNSHNVYIMADKQKNGIK
                     VNFKIRHNIEDGSVQLADHYQQNTPIGDGPVLLPDNHYLSTQSALSKDPNEKRDHMVLL
                     EFVTAAGITLGMDELYK"
     primer_bind     complement(5985..6006)
                     /label=EGFP-N
                     /note="EGFP, reverse primer"
     primer_bind     complement(6246..6265)
                     /label=EXFP-R
                     /note="For distinguishing EGFP variants, reverse primer"
     primer_bind     6593..6614
                     /label=EGFP-C
                     /note="EGFP, forward primer"
     misc_feature    6673..7261
                     /label=WPRE
                     /note="woodchuck hepatitis virus posttranscriptional
                     regulatory element"
     primer_bind     complement(6726..6746)
                     /label=WPRE-R
                     /note="WPRE, reverse primer"
     CDS             complement(7144..7155)
                     /codon_start=1
                     /product="Factor Xa recognition and cleavage site"
                     /label=Factor Xa site
                     /translation="IEGR"
     LTR             7336..7569
                     /label=3' LTR (Delta-U3)
                     /note="self-inactivating 3' long terminal repeat (LTR) from
                     HIV-1"
     primer_bind     complement(7688..7706)
                     /label=pBRforEco
                     /note="pBR322 vectors, upsteam of EcoRI site, forward
                     primer"
     promoter        7774..7878
                     /gene="bla"
                     /label=AmpR promoter
     CDS             7879..8739
                     /codon_start=1
                     /gene="bla"
                     /product="beta-lactamase"
                     /label=AmpR
                     /note="confers resistance to ampicillin, carbenicillin, and
                     related antibiotics"
                     /translation="MSIQHFRVALIPFFAAFCLPVFAHPETLVKVKDAEDQLGARVGYI
                     ELDLNSGKILESFRPEERFPMMSTFKVLLCGAVLSRVDAGQEQLGRRIHYSQNDLVEYS
                     PVTEKHLTDGMTVRELCSAAITMSDNTAANLLLTTIGGPKELTAFLHNMGDHVTRLDRW
                     EPELNEAIPNDERDTTMPVAMATTLRKLLTGELLTLASRQQLIDWMEADKVAGPLLRSA
                     LPAGWFIADKSGAGERGSRGIIAALGPDGKPSRIVVIYTTGSQATMDERNRQIAEIGAS
                     LIKHW"
     primer_bind     complement(8097..8116)
                     /label=Amp-R
                     /note="Ampicillin resistance gene, reverse primer"
     rep_origin      8910..9498
                     /direction=RIGHT
                     /label=ori
                     /note="high-copy-number ColE1/pMB1/pBR322/pUC origin of
                     replication"
     primer_bind     9399..9418
                     /label=pBR322ori-F
                     /note="pBR322 origin, forward primer"
     primer_bind     9652..9669
                     /label=L4440
                     /note="L4440 vector, forward primer"
     primer_bind     9761..9780
                     /label=SV40pro-F
                     /note="SV40 promoter/origin, forward primer"
     protein_bind    9909..9930
                     /label=CAP binding site
                     /bound_moiety="E. coli catabolite activator protein"
                     /note="CAP binding activates transcription in the presence
                     of cAMP."
     promoter        9945..9975
                     /label=lac promoter
                     /note="promoter for the E. coli lac operon"
     protein_bind    9983..9999
                     /label=lac operator
                     /bound_moiety="lac repressor encoded by lacI"
                     /note="The lac repressor binds to the lac operator to
                     inhibit transcription in E. coli. This inhibition can be
                     relieved by adding lactose or
                     isopropyl-beta-D-thiogalactopyranoside (IPTG)."
     primer_bind     9988..10010
                     /label=M13/pUC Reverse
                     /note="In lacZ gene"
     primer_bind     10007..10023
                     /label=M13 rev
                     /note="common sequencing primer, one of multiple similar
                     variants"
     primer_bind     10007..10023
                     /label=M13 Reverse
                     /note="In lacZ gene. Also called M13-rev"
     primer_bind     10073..10092
                     /label=EBV-rev
                     /note="SV40 polyA terminator, reverse primer"
ORIGIN
        1 tggaagggct aattcactcc caaagaagac aagatatcct tgatctgtgg atctaccaca
       61 cacaaggcta cttccctgat tagcagaact acacaccagg gccaggggtc agatatccac
      121 tgacctttgg atggtgctac aagctagtac cagttgagcc agataaggta gaagaggcca
      181 ataaaggaga gaacaccagc ttgttacacc ctgtgagcct gcatgggatg gatgacccgg
      241 agagagaagt gttagagtgg aggtttgaca gccgcctagc atttcatcac gtggcccgag
      301 agctgcatcc ggagtacttc aagaactgct gatatcgagc ttgctacaag ggactttccg
      361 ctggggactt tccagggagg cgtggcctgg gcgggactgg ggagtggcga gccctcagat
      421 cctgcatata agcagctgct ttttgcctgt actgggtctc tctggttaga ccagatctga
      481 gcctgggagc tctctggcta actagggaac ccactgctta agcctcaata aagcttgcct
      541 tgagtgcttc aagtagtgtg tgcccgtctg ttgtgtgact ctggtaacta gagatccctc
      601 agaccctttt agtcagtgtg gaaaatctct agcagtggcg cccgaacagg gacttgaaag
      661 cgaaagggaa accagaggag ctctctcgac gcaggactcg gcttgctgaa gcgcgcacgg
      721 caagaggcga ggggcggcga ctggtgagta cgccaaaaat tttgactagc ggaggctaga
      781 aggagagaga tgggtgcgag agcgtcagta ttaagcgggg gagaattaga tcgcgatggg
      841 aaaaaattcg gttaaggcca gggggaaaga aaaaatataa attaaaacat atagtatggg
      901 caagcaggga gctagaacga ttcgcagtta atcctggcct gttagaaaca tcagaaggct
      961 gtagacaaat actgggacag ctacaaccat cccttcagac aggatcagaa gaacttagat
     1021 cattatataa tacagtagca accctctatt gtgtgcatca aaggatagag ataaaagaca
     1081 ccaaggaagc tttagacaag atagaggaag agcaaaacaa aagtaagacc accgcacagc
     1141 aagcggccgg ccgctgatct tcagacctgg aggaggagat atgagggaca attggagaag
     1201 tgaattatat aaatataaag tagtaaaaat tgaaccatta ggagtagcac ccaccaaggc
     1261 aaagagaaga gtggtgcaga gagaaaaaag agcagtggga ataggagctt tgttccttgg
     1321 gttcttggga gcagcaggaa gcactatggg cgcagcgtca atgacgctga cggtacaggc
     1381 cagacaatta ttgtctggta tagtgcagca gcagaacaat ttgctgaggg ctattgaggc
     1441 gcaacagcat ctgttgcaac tcacagtctg gggcatcaag cagctccagg caagaatcct
     1501 ggctgtggaa agatacctaa aggatcaaca gctcctgggg atttggggtt gctctggaaa
     1561 actcatttgc accactgctg tgccttggaa tgctagttgg agtaataaat ctctggaaca
     1621 gatttggaat cacacgacct ggatggagtg ggacagagaa attaacaatt acacaagctt
     1681 aatacactcc ttaattgaag aatcgcaaaa ccagcaagaa aagaatgaac aagaattatt
     1741 ggaattagat aaatgggcaa gtttgtggaa ttggtttaac ataacaaatt ggctgtggta
     1801 tataaaatta ttcataatga tagtaggagg cttggtaggt ttaagaatag tttttgctgt
     1861 actttctata gtgaatagag ttaggcaggg atattcacca ttatcgtttc agacccacct
     1921 cccaaccccg aggggacccg acaggcccga aggaatagaa gaagaaggtg gagagagaga
     1981 cagagacaga tccattcgat tagtgaacgg atctcgacgg tatcgccgaa ttcacaaatg
     2041 gcagtattca tccacaattt taaaagaaaa ggggggattg gggggtacag tgcaggggaa
     2101 agaatagtag acataatagc aacagacata caaactaaag aattacaaaa acaaattaca
     2161 aaaattcaaa attttcgggt ttattacagg gacagcagag atccagtttg gactagtcgt
     2221 gaggctccgg tgcccgtcag tgggcagagc gcacatcgcc cacagtcccc gagaagttgg
     2281 ggggaggggt cggcaattga accggtgcct agagaaggtg gcgcggggta aactgggaaa
     2341 gtgatgtcgt gtactggctc cgcctttttc ccgagggtgg gggagaaccg tatataagtg
     2401 cagtagtcgc cgtgaacgtt ctttttcgca acgggtttgc cgccagaaca caggtaagtg
     2461 ccgtgtgtgg ttcccgcggg cctggcctct ttacgggtta tggcccttgc gtgccttgaa
     2521 ttacttccac ctggctgcag tacgtgattc ttgatcccga gcttcgggtt ggaagtgggt
     2581 gggagagttc gaggccttgc gcttaaggag ccccttcgcc tcgtgcttga gttgaggcct
     2641 ggcctgggcg ctggggccgc cgcgtgcgaa tctggtggca ccttcgcgcc tgtctcgctg
     2701 ctttcgataa gtctctagcc atttaaaatt tttgatgacc tgctgcgacg ctttttttct
     2761 ggcaagatag tcttgtaaat gcgggccaag atctgcacac tggtatttcg gtttttgggg
     2821 ccgcgggcgg cgacggggcc cgtgcgtccc agcgcacatg ttcggcgagg cggggcctgc
     2881 gagcgcggcc accgagaatc ggacgggggt agtctcaagc tggccggcct gctctggtgc
     2941 ctggcctcgc gccgccgtgt atcgccccgc cctgggcggc aaggctggcc cggtcggcac
     3001 cagttgcgtg agcggaaaga tggccgcttc ccggccctgc tgcagggagc tcaaaatgga
     3061 ggacgcggcg ctcgggagag cgggcgggtg agtcacccac acaaaggaaa agggcctttc
     3121 cgtcctcagc cgtcgcttca tgtgactcca cggagtaccg ggcgccgtcc aggcacctcg
     3181 attagttctc gagcttttgg agtacgtcgt ctttaggttg gggggagggg ttttatgcga
     3241 tggagtttcc ccacactgag tgggtggaga ctgaagttag gccagcttgg cacttgatgt
     3301 aattctcctt ggaatttgcc ctttttgagt ttggatcttg gttcattctc aagcctcaga
     3361 cagtggttca aagttttttt cttccatttc aggtgtcgtg aagcggccct gcagatatca
     3421 acaagtttgt acaaaaaagc agaagggccg tcaaggccca ccatggacgt ggtagaggtc
     3481 gcgggtagtt ggtgggcaca agagcgagag gacatcatta tgaaatacga aaagggacac
     3541 cgagctgggc tgccagagga caaggggcct aagccttttc gaagctacaa caacaacgtc
     3601 gatcatttgg ggattgtaca tgagacggag ctgcctcctc tgactgcgcg ggaggcgaag
     3661 caaattcggc gggagatcag ccgaaagagc aagtgggtgg atatgctggg agactgggag
     3721 aaatacaaaa gcagcagaaa gctcatagat cgagcgtaca agggaatgcc catgaacatc
     3781 cggggcccga tgtggtcagt cctcctgaac attgaggaaa tgaagttgaa aaaccccgga
     3841 agataccaga tcatgaagga gaagggcaag aggtcatctg agcacatcca gcgcatcgac
     3901 cgggacataa gcgggacatt aaggaagcat atgttcttca gggatcgata cgaaaccaag
     3961 cagcgggaac tactccacat cctcctggca tatgaggagt ataacccgga ggtgggctac
     4021 tgcagggacc tgagccacat cgccgccttg ttcctcctct attttcctga ggaggatgca
     4081 ttctgggcac tggtgcagct gctggccagt gagaggcact ccctgcaggg atttcacagc
     4141 ccaaatggcg ggaccgtcca ggggctccaa gaccaacagg agcatgtggt agccacgtca
     4201 caatccaaga ccatggggca tcaggacaag aaagatctat gtgggcagtg ttccccgtta
     4261 ggctgcctca tccggatatt gattgacggg atctctctcg ggctcaccct gcgcctgtgg
     4321 gacgtgtatc tggtagaagg cgaacaggcg ttgatgccga taacaagaat cgcctttaag
     4381 gttcagcaga agcgcctcac gaagacgtcc aggtgtggcc cgtgggcacg tttttgcaac
     4441 cggttcgttg atacctgggc cagggatgag gacactgtgc tcaagcatct tagggcctct
     4501 atgaagaaac taacaagaaa gcagggggac ctgccacccc cagccaaacc cgagcaaggg
     4561 tcgtcggcat ccaggcctgt gccggcttca cgtggcggga agaccctctg caagggggac
     4621 aggcaggccc ctccaggccc accagcccgg ttcccgcggc ccatttggtc agcttccccg
     4681 ccacgggcac ctcgttcttc cacaccctgt cctggtgggg ctgtccggga agacacctac
     4741 cctgtgggca ctcagggtgt gcccagcccg gccctggctc agggaggacc tcagggttcc
     4801 tggagattcc tgcagtggaa ctccatgccc cgcctcccaa cggacctgga cgtagagggc
     4861 ccttggttcc gccattatga tttcagacag agctgctggg tccgtgccat atcccaggag
     4921 gaccagctgg ccccctgctg gcaggctgaa caccctgcgg agcgggtgag atcggctttc
     4981 gctgcaccca gcactgattc cgaccagggc acccccttca gagctaggga cgaacagcag
     5041 tatgctccca cctcagggcc ttgcctctgc ggcctccact tggaaagttc tcagttccct
     5101 ccaggcttct agggcctcat gggcccagct ttcttgtaca aagtggtgat atccaattaa
     5161 ccctcactaa aggatgtgtt tatgtgaaag atttgtaccc tatagtgagt cgtattacca
     5221 cccaactttt ctatacaaag tggttgatat ccagcacagt ggcggccgct cgagtctaga
     5281 gggcccgcgg ttcgaaggta agcctatccc taaccctctc ctcggtctcg attctacgcg
     5341 taccggttag taatgagatc cctccccccc ccctaacgtt actggccgaa gccgcttgga
     5401 ataaggccgg tgtgcgtttg tctatatgtt attttccacc atattgccgt cttttggcaa
     5461 tgtgagggcc cggaaacctg gccctgtctt cttgacgagc attcctaggg gtctttcccc
     5521 tctcgccaaa ggaatgcaag gtctgttgaa tgtcgtgaag gaagcagttc ctctggaagc
     5581 ttcttgaaga caaacaacgt ctgtagcgac cctttgcagg cagcggaacc ccccacctgg
     5641 cgacaggtgc ctctgcggcc aaaagccacg tgtataagat acacctgcaa aggcggcaca
     5701 accccagtgc cacgttgtga gttggatagt tgtggaaaga gtcaaatggc tctcctcaag
     5761 cgtattcaac aaggggctga aggatgccca gaaggtaccc cattgtatgg gatctgatct
     5821 ggggcctcgg tgcacatgct ttacatgtgt ttagtcgagg ttaaaaaaac gtctaggccc
     5881 cccgaaccac ggggacgtgg ttttcctttg aaaaacacga tgataatatg gccacacata
     5941 tggtgagcaa gggcgaggag ctgttcaccg gggtggtgcc catcctggtc gagctggacg
     6001 gcgacgtaaa cggccacaag ttcagcgtgt ccggcgaggg cgagggcgat gccacctacg
     6061 gcaagctgac cctgaagttc atctgcacca ccggcaagct gcccgtgccc tggcccaccc
     6121 tcgtgaccac cctgacctac ggcgtgcagt gcttcagccg ctaccccgac cacatgaagc
     6181 agcacgactt cttcaagtcc gccatgcccg aaggctacgt ccaggagcgc accatcttct
     6241 tcaaggacga cggcaactac aagacccgcg ccgaggtgaa gttcgagggc gacaccctgg
     6301 tgaaccgcat cgagctgaag ggcatcgact tcaaggagga cggcaacatc ctggggcaca
     6361 agctggagta caactacaac agccacaacg tctatatcat ggccgacaag cagaagaacg
     6421 gcatcaaggt gaacttcaag atccgccaca acatcgagga cggcagcgtg cagctcgccg
     6481 accactacca gcagaacacc cccatcggcg acggccccgt gctgctgccc gacaaccact
     6541 acctgagcac ccagtccgcc ctgagcaaag accccaacga gaagcgcgat cacatggtcc
     6601 tgctggagtt cgtgaccgcc gccgggatca ctctcggcat ggacgagctg tacaagtaaa
     6661 tcgatagatc ctaatcaacc tctggattac aaaatttgtg aaagattgac tggtattctt
     6721 aactatgttg ctccttttac gctatgtgga tacgctgctt taatgccttt gtatcatgct
     6781 attgcttccc gtatggcttt cattttctcc tccttgtata aatcctggtt gctgtctctt
     6841 tatgaggagt tgtggcccgt tgtcaggcaa cgtggcgtgg tgtgcactgt gtttgctgac
     6901 gcaaccccca ctggttgggg cattgccacc acctgtcagc tcctttccgg gactttcgct
     6961 ttccccctcc ctattgccac ggcggaactc atcgccgcct gccttgcccg ctgctggaca
     7021 ggggctcggc tgttgggcac tgacaattcc gtggtgttgt cggggaaatc atcgtccttt
     7081 ccttggctgc tcgcctgtgt tgccacctgg attctgcgcg ggacgtcctt ctgctacgtc
     7141 ccttcggccc tcaatccagc ggaccttcct tcccgcggcc tgctgccggc tctgcggcct
     7201 cttccgcgtc ttcgccttcg ccctcagacg agtcggatct ccctttgggc cgcctccccg
     7261 cctgagatcc tttaagacca atgacttaca aggcagctgt agatcttagc cactttttaa
     7321 aagaaaaggg gggactggaa gggctaattc actcccaacg aagacaagat ctgctttttg
     7381 cttgtactgg gtctctctgg ttagaccaga tctgagcctg ggagctctct ggctaactag
     7441 ggaacccact gcttaagcct caataaagct tgccttgagt gcttcaagta gtgtgtgccc
     7501 gtctgttgtg tgactctggt aactagagat ccctcagacc cttttagtca gtgtggaaaa
     7561 tctctagcag tagtagttca tgtcatctta ttattcagta tttataactt gcaaagaaat
     7621 gaatatcaga gagtgagagg cccgggttaa ttaaggaaag ggctagatca ttcttgaaga
     7681 cgaaagggcc tcgtgatacg cctattttta taggttaatg tcatgataat aatggtttct
     7741 tagacgtcag gtggcacttt tcggggaaat gtgcgcggaa cccctatttg tttatttttc
     7801 taaatacatt caaatatgta tccgctcatg agacaataac cctgataaat gcttcaataa
     7861 tattgaaaaa ggaagagtat gagtattcaa catttccgtg tcgcccttat tccctttttt
     7921 gcggcatttt gccttcctgt ttttgctcac ccagaaacgc tggtgaaagt aaaagatgct
     7981 gaagatcagt tgggtgcacg agtgggttac atcgaactgg atctcaacag cggtaagatc
     8041 cttgagagtt ttcgccccga agaacgtttt ccaatgatga gcacttttaa agttctgcta
     8101 tgtggcgcgg tattatcccg tgttgacgcc gggcaagagc aactcggtcg ccgcatacac
     8161 tattctcaga atgacttggt tgagtactca ccagtcacag aaaagcatct tacggatggc
     8221 atgacagtaa gagaattatg cagtgctgcc ataaccatga gtgataacac tgcggccaac
     8281 ttacttctga caacgatcgg aggaccgaag gagctaaccg cttttttgca caacatgggg
     8341 gatcatgtaa ctcgccttga tcgttgggaa ccggagctga atgaagccat accaaacgac
     8401 gagcgtgaca ccacgatgcc tgtagcaatg gcaacaacgt tgcgcaaact attaactggc
     8461 gaactactta ctctagcttc ccggcaacaa ttaatagact ggatggaggc ggataaagtt
     8521 gcaggaccac ttctgcgctc ggcccttccg gctggctggt ttattgctga taaatctgga
     8581 gccggtgagc gtgggtctcg cggtatcatt gcagcactgg ggccagatgg taagccctcc
     8641 cgtatcgtag ttatctacac gacggggagt caggcaacta tggatgaacg aaatagacag
     8701 atcgctgaga taggtgcctc actgattaag cattggtaac tgtcagacca agtttactca
     8761 tatatacttt agattgattt aaaacttcat ttttaattta aaaggatcta ggtgaagatc
     8821 ctttttgata atctcatgac caaaatccct taacgtgagt tttcgttcca ctgagcgtca
     8881 gaccccgtag aaaagatcaa aggatcttct tgagatcctt tttttctgcg cgtaatctgc
     8941 tgcttgcaaa caaaaaaacc accgctacca gcggtggttt gtttgccgga tcaagagcta
     9001 ccaactcttt ttccgaaggt aactggcttc agcagagcgc agataccaaa tactgttctt
     9061 ctagtgtagc cgtagttagg ccaccacttc aagaactctg tagcaccgcc tacatacctc
     9121 gctctgctaa tcctgttacc agtggctgct gccagtggcg ataagtcgtg tcttaccggg
     9181 ttggactcaa gacgatagtt accggataag gcgcagcggt cgggctgaac ggggggttcg
     9241 tgcacacagc ccagcttgga gcgaacgacc tacaccgaac tgagatacct acagcgtgag
     9301 ctatgagaaa gcgccacgct tcccgaaggg agaaaggcgg acaggtatcc ggtaagcggc
     9361 agggtcggaa caggagagcg cacgagggag cttccagggg gaaacgcctg gtatctttat
     9421 agtcctgtcg ggtttcgcca cctctgactt gagcgtcgat ttttgtgatg ctcgtcaggg
     9481 gggcggagcc tatggaaaaa cgccagcaac gcggcctttt tacggttcct ggccttttgc
     9541 tggccttttg ctcacatgtt ctttcctgcg ttatcccctg attctgtgga taaccgtatt
     9601 accgcctttg agtgagctga taccgctcgc cgcagccgaa cgaccgagcg cagcgagtca
     9661 gtgagcgagg aagcggaaga gcgcccaata cgcaaaccgc ctctccccgc gcgttggccg
     9721 attcattaat gcagcaagct catggctgac taattttttt tatttatgca gaggccgagg
     9781 ccgcctcggc ctctgagcta ttccagaagt agtgaggagg cttttttgga ggcctaggct
     9841 tttgcaaaaa gctccccgtg gcacgacagg tttcccgact ggaaagcggg cagtgagcgc
     9901 aacgcaatta atgtgagtta gctcactcat taggcacccc aggctttaca ctttatgctt
     9961 ccggctcgta tgttgtgtgg aattgtgagc ggataacaat ttcacacagg aaacagctat
    10021 gacatgatta cgaatttcac aaataaagca tttttttcac tgcattctag ttgtggtttg
    10081 tccaaactca tcaatgtatc ttatcatgtc tggatcaact ggataactca agctaaccaa
    10141 aatcatccca aacttcccac cccataccct attaccactg ccaattacct gtggtttcat
    10201 ttactctaaa cctgtgattc ctctgaatta ttttcatttt aaagaaattg tatttgttaa
    10261 atatgtacta caaacttagt agt
//
