>Addgene plasmid #116692 | pHAGE-TBC1D3B-G164E | depositor partial sequence | sequence record 219567 | insert
ATGGACGTGGTAGAGGTCGCGGGTAGTTGGTGGGCACAAGAGCGAGAGGACATCATTATGAAATACGAAA
AGGGACACCGAGCTGGGCTGCCAGAGGACAAGGGGCCTAAGCCTTTTCGAAGCTACAACAACAACGTCGA
TCATTTGGGGATTGTACATGAGACGGAGCTGCCTCCTCTGACTGCGCGGGAGGCGAAGCAAATTCGGCGG
GAGATCAGCCGAAAGAGCAAGTGGGTGGATATGCTGGGAGACTGGGAGAAATACAAAAGCAGCAGAAAGC
TCATAGATCGAGCGTACAAGGGAATGCCCATGAACATCCGGGGCCCGATGTGGTCAGTCCTCCTGAACAT
TGAGGAAATGAAGTTGAAAAACCCCGGAAGATACCAGATCATGAAGGAGAAGGGCAAGAGGTCATCTGAG
CACATCCAGCGCATCGACCGGGACATAAGCGGGACATTAAGGAAGCATATGTTCTTCAGGGATCGATACG
AAACCAAGCAGCGGGAACTACTCCACATCCTCCTGGCATATGAGGAGTATAACCCGGAGGTGGGCTACTG
CAGGGACCTGAGCCACATCGCCGCCTTGTTCCTCCTCTATTTTCCTGAGGAGGATGCATTCTGGGCACTG
GTGCAGCTGCTGGCCAGTGAGAGGCACTCCCTGCAGGGATTTCACAGCCCAAATGGCGGGACCGTCCAGG
GGCTCCAAGACCAACAGGAGCATGTGGTAGCCACGTCACAATCCAAGACCATGGGGCATCAGGACAAGAA
AGATCTATGTGGGCAGTGTTCCCCGTTAGGCTGCCTCATCCGGATATTGATTGACGGGATCTCTCTCGGG
CTCACCCTGCGCCTGTGGGACGTGTATCTGGTAGAAGGCGAACAGGCGTTGATGCCGATAACAAGAATCG
CCTTTAAGGTTCAGCAGAAGCGCCTCACGAAGACGTCCAGGTGTGGCCCGTGGGCACGTTTTTGCAACCG
GTTCGTTGATACCTGGGCCAGGGATGAGGACACTGTGCTCAAGCATCTTAGGGCCTCTATGAAGAAACTA
ACAAGAAAGCAGGGGGACCTGCCACCCCCAGCCAAACCCGAGCAAGGGTCGTCGGCATCCAGGCCTGTGC
CGGCTTCACGTGGCGGGAAGACCCTCTGCAAGGGGGACAGGCAGGCCCCTCCAGGCCCACCAGCCCGGTT
CCCGCGGCCCATTTGGTCAGCTTCCCCGCCACGGGCACCTCGTTCTTCCACACCCTGTCCTGGTGGGGCT
GTCCGGGAAGACACCTACCCTGTGGGCACTCAGGGTGTGCCCAGCCCGGCCCTGGCTCAGGGAGGACCTC
AGGGTTCCTGGAGATTCCTGCAGTGGAACTCCATGCCCCGCCTCCCAACGGACCTGGACGTAGAGGGCCC
TTGGTTCCGCCATTATGATTTCAGACAGAGCTGCTGGGTCCGTGCCATATCCCAGGAGGACCAGCTGGCC
CCCTGCTGGCAGGCTGAACACCCTGCGGAGCGGGTGAGATCGGCTTTCGCTGCACCCAGCACTGATTCCG
ACCAGGGCACCCCCTTCAGAGCTAGGGACGAACAGCAGTATGCTCCCACCTCAGGGCCTTGCCTCTGCGG
CCTCCACTTGGAAAGTTCTCAGTTCCCTCCAGGCTTCTAG
